>Addgene plasmid #153233 | pDGE668 | addgene full sequence | sequence record 309791 | Addgene NGS Result
TTCCTGGCGTTTTCTTGTCGCGTGTTTTAGTCGCATAAAGTAGAATACTTGCGACTAGAACCGGAGACAT
TACGCCATGAACAAGAGCGCCGCCGCTGGCCTGCTGGGCTATGCCCGCGTCAGCACCGACGACCAGGACT
TGACCAACCAACGGGCCGAACTGCACGCGGCCGGCTGCACCAAGCTGTTTTCCGAGAAGATCACCGGCAC
CAGGCGCGACCGCCCGGAGCTGGCCAGGATGCTTGACCACCTACGCCCTGGCGACGTTGTGACAGTGACC
AGGCTAGACCGCCTGGCCCGCAGCACCCGCGACCTACTGGACATTGCCGAGAGCATCCAGGAGGCCGGCG
CGGGCCTGCGTAGCCTGGCAGAGCCGTGGGCCGACACCACCACGCCGGCCGGCCGCATGGTGTTGACCGT
GTTCGCCGGCATTGCCGAGTTCGAGCGTTCCCTAATCATCGACCGCACCCGGAGCGGGCGCGAGGCCGCC
AAGGCCCGAGGCGTGAAGTTTGGCCCCCGCCCTACCCTCACCCCGGCACAGATCGCGCACGCCCGCGAGC
TGATCGACCAGGAAGGCCGCACCGTGAAAGAGGCGGCTGCACTGCTTGGCGTGCATCGCTCGACCCTGTA
CCGCGCACTTGAGCGCAGCGAGGAAGTGACGCCCACCGAGGCCAGGCGGCGCGGTGCCTTCCGTGAGGAC
GCATTGACCGAGGCCGACGCCCTGGCGGCCGCCGAGAATGAACGCCAAGAGGAACAAGCATGAAACCGCA
CCAGGACGGCCAGGACGAACCGTTTTTCATTACCGAAGAGATCGAGGCGGAGATGATCGCGGCCGGGTAC
GTGTTCGAGCCGCCCGCGCACGTCTCAACCGTGCGGCTGCATGAAATCCTGGCCGGTTTGTCTGATGCCA
AGCTGGCGGCCTGGCCGGCCAGCTTGGCCGCTGAAGAAACCGAGCGCCGCCGTCTAAAAAGGTGATGTGT
ATTTGAGTAAAACAGCTTGCGTCATGCGGTCGCTGCGTATATGATGCGATGAGTAAATAAACAAATACGC
AAGGGGAACGCATGAAGGTTATCGCTGTACTTAACCAGAAAGGCGGGTCAGGCAAGACGACCATCGCAAC
CCATCTAGCCCGCGCCCTGCAACTCGCCGGGGCCGATGTTCTGTTAGTCGATTCCGATCCCCAGGGCAGT
GCCCGCGATTGGGCGGCCGTGCGGGAAGATCAACCGCTAACCGTTGTCGGCATCGACCGCCCGACGATTG
ACCGCGACGTGAAGGCCATCGGCCGGCGCGACTTCGTAGTGATCGACGGAGCGCCCCAGGCGGCGGACTT
GGCTGTGTCCGCGATCAAGGCAGCCGACTTCGTGCTGATTCCGGTGCAGCCAAGCCCTTACGACATATGG
GCCACCGCCGACCTGGTGGAGCTGGTTAAGCAGCGCATTGAGGTCACGGATGGAAGGCTACAAGCGGCCT
TTGTAGTGTCGCGGGCGATCAAAGGCACGCGCATCGGCGGTGAGGTTGCCGAGGCGCTGGCCGGGTACGA
GCTGCCCATTCTTGAGTCCCGTATCACGCAGCGCGTGAGCTACCCAGGCACTGCCGCCGCCGGCACAACC
GTTCTTGAATCAGAACCCGAGGGCGACGCTGCCCGCGAGGTCCAGGCGCTGGCCGCTGAAATTAAATCAA
AACTCATTTGAGTTAATGAGGTAAAGAGAAAATGAGCAAAAGCACAAACACGCTAAGTGCCGGCCGTCCG
AGCGCACGCAGCAGCAAGGCTGCAACGTTGGCCAGCCTGGCAGACACGCCAGCCATGAAGCGGGTCAACT
TTCAGTTGCCGGCGGAGGATCACACCAAGCTGAAGATGTACGCGGTACGCCAAGGCAAGACCATTACCGA
GCTGCTATCTGAATACATCGCGCAGCTACCAGAGTAAATGAGCAAATGAATAAATGAGTAGATGAATTTT
AGCGGCTAAAGGAGGCGGCATGGAAAATCAAGAACAACCAGGCACCGACGCCGTGGAATGCCCCATGTGT
GGAGGAACGGGCGGTTGGCCAGGCGTAAGCGGCTGGGTTGTCTGCCGGCCCTGCAATGGCACTGGAACCC
CCAAGCCCGAGGAATCGGCGTGAGCGGTCGCAAACCATCCGGCCCGGTACAAATCGGCGCGGCGCTGGGT
GATGACCTGGTGGAGAAGTTGAAGGCCGCGCAGGCCGCCCAGCGGCAACGCATCGAGGCAGAAGCACGCC
CCGGTGAATCGTGGCAAGCGGCCGCTGATCGAATCCGCAAAGAATCCCGGCAACCGCCGGCAGCCGGTGC
GCCGTCGATTAGGAAGCCGCCCAAGGGCGACGAGCAACCAGATTTTTTCGTTCCGATGCTCTATGACGTG
GGCACCCGCGATAGTCGCAGCATCATGGACGTGGCCGTTTTCCGTCTGTCGAAGCGTGACCGACGAGCTG
GCGAGGTGATCCGCTACGAGCTTCCAGACGGGCACGTAGAGGTTTCCGCAGGGCCGGCCGGCATGGCCAG
TGTGTGGGATTACGACCTGGTACTGATGGCGGTTTCCCATCTAACCGAATCCATGAACCGATACCGGGAA
GGGAAGGGAGACAAGCCCGGCCGCGTGTTCCGTCCACACGTTGCGGACGTACTCAAGTTCTGCCGGCGAG
CCGATGGCGGAAAGCAGAAAGACGACCTGGTAGAAACCTGCATTCGGTTAAACACCACGCACGTTGCCAT
GCAGCGTACGAAGAAGGCCAAGAACGGCCGCCTGGTGACGGTATCCGAGGGTGAAGCCTTGATTAGCCGC
TACAAGATCGTAAAGAGCGAAACCGGGCGGCCGGAGTACATCGAGATCGAGCTAGCTGATTGGATGTACC
GCGAGATCACAGAAGGCAAGAACCCGGACGTGCTGACGGTTCACCCCGATTACTTTTTGATCGATCCCGG
CATCGGCCGTTTTCTCTACCGCCTGGCACGCCGCGCCGCAGGCAAGGCAGAAGCCAGATGGTTGTTCAAG
ACGATCTACGAACGCAGTGGCAGCGCCGGAGAGTTCAAGAAGTTCTGTTTCACCGTGCGCAAGCTGATCG
GGTCAAATGACCTGCCGGAGTACGATTTGAAGGAGGAGGCGGGGCAGGCTGGCCCGATCCTAGTCATGCG
CTACCGCAACCTGATCGAGGGCGAAGCATCCGCCGGTTCCTAATGTACGGAGCAGATGCTAGGGCAAATT
GCCCTAGCAGGGGAAAAAGGTCGAAAAGGTGTCTTTCCTGTGGATAGCACGTACATTGGGAACCCAAAGC
CGTACATTGGGAACCGGAACCCGTACATTGGGAACCCAAAGCCGTACATTGGGAACCGGTCACACATGTA
AGTGACTGATATAAAAGAGAAAAAAGGCGATTTTTCCGCCTAAAACTCTTTAAAACTTATTAAAACTCTT
AAAACCCGCCTGGCCTGTGCATAACTGTCTGGCCAGCGCACAGCCGAAGAGCTGCAAAAAGCGCCTACCC
TTCGGTCGCTGCGCTCCCTACGCCCCGCCGCTTCGCGTCGGCCTATCGCGGCCGCTGGCCGCTCAAAAAT
GGCTGGCCTACGGCCAGGCAATCTACCAGGGCGCGGACAAGCCGCGCCGTCGCCACTCGACCGCCGGCGC
CCACATCAAGGCACCCTGCCTCGCGCGTTTCGGTGATGACGGTGAAAACCTCTGACACATGCAGCTCCCG
GAGACGGTCACAGCTTGTCTGTAAGCGGATGCCGGGAGCAGACAAGCCCGTCAGGGCGCGTCAGCGGGTG
TTGGCGGGTGTCGGGGCGCAGCCATGACCCAGTCACGTAGCGATAGCGGAGTGTATACTGGCTTAACTAT
GCGGCATCAGAGCAGATTGTACTGAGAGTGCACCATATGCGGTGTGAAATACCGCACAGATGCGTAAGGA
GAAAATACCGCATAAGGCGCTCTTCCGCTTCCTCGCTCACTGACTCGCTGCGCTCGGTCGTTCGGCTGCG
GCGAGCGGTATCAGCTCACTCAAAGGCGGTAATACGGTTATCCACAGAATCAGGGGATAACGCAGGAAAG
AACATGTGAGCAAAAGGCCAGCAAAAGGCCAGGAACCGTAAAAAGGCCGCGTTGCTGGCGTTTTTCCATA
GGCTCCGCCCCCCTGACGAGCATCACAAAAATCGACGCTCAAGTCAGAGGTGGCGAAACCCGACAGGACT
ATAAAGATACCAGGCGTTTCCCCCTGGAAGCTCCCTCGTGCGCTCTCCTGTTCCGACCCTGCCGCTTACC
GGATACCTGTCCGCCTTTCTCCCTTCGGGAAGCGTGGCGCTTTCTCATAGCTCACGCTGTAGGTATCTCA
GTTCGGTGTAGGTCGTTCGCTCCAAGCTGGGCTGTGTGCACGAACCCCCCGTTCAGCCCGACCGCTGCGC
CTTATCCGGTAACTATCGTCTTGAGTCCAACCCGGTAAGACACGACTTATCGCCACTGGCAGCAGCCACT
GGTAACAGGATTAGCAGAGCGAGGTATGTAGGCGGTGCTACAGAGTTCTTGAAGTGGTGGCCTAACTACG
GCTACACTAGAAGGACAGTATTTGGTATCTGCGCTCTGCTGAAGCCAGTTACCTTCGGAAAAAGAGTTGG
TAGCTCTTGATCCGGCAAACAAACCACCGCTGGTAGCGGTGGTTTTTTTGTTTGCAAGCAGCAGATTACG
CGCAGAAAAAAAGGATCTCAAGAAGATCCTTTGATCTTTTCTACGGGGTCTGACGCTCAGTGGAACGAAA
ACTCACGTTAAGGGATTTTGGTCATGCATGATATATCTCCCAATTTGTGTAGGGCTTATTATGCACGCTT
AAAAATAATAAAAGCAGACTTGACCTGATAGTTTGGCTGTGAGCAATTATGTGCTTAGTGCATCTAACGC
TTGAGTTAAGCCGCGCCGCGAAGCGGCGTCGGCTTGAACGAATTTCTAGCTAGACATTATTTGCCGACTA
CCTTGGTGATCTCGCCTTTCACGTAGTGGACAAATTCTTCCAACTGATCTGCGCACGAGGCCAAGCGATC
TTCTTCTTGTCCAAGATAAGCCTGTCTAGCTTCAAGTATGACGGGCTGATACTGGGCCGGCAGGCGCTCC
ATTGCCCAGTCGGCAGCGACATCCTTCGGCGCGATTTTGCCGGTTACTGCGCTGTACCAAATGCGGGACA
ACGTAAGCACTACATTTCGCTCATCGCCAGCCCAGTCGGGCGGCGAGTTCCATAGCGTTAAGGTTTCATT
TAGCGCCTCAAATAGATCCTGTTCAGGAACCGGATCAAAGAGTTCCTCCGCCGCTGGACCTACCAAGGCA
ACGCTATGTTCTCTTGCTTTTGTCAGCAAGATAGCCAGATCAATGTCGATCGTGGCTGGCTCGAAGATAC
CTGCAAGAATGTCATTGCGCTGCCATTCTCCAAATTGCAGTTCGCGCTTAGCTGGATAACGCCACGGAAT
GATGTCGTCGTGCACAACAATGGTGACTTCTACAGCGCGGAGAATCTCGCTCTCTCCAGGGGAAGCCGAA
GTTTCCAAAAGGTCGTTGATCAAAGCTCGCCGCGTTGTTTCATCAAGCCTTACGGTCACCGTAACCAGCA
AATCAATATCACTGTGTGGCTTCAGGCCGCCATCCACTGCGGAGCCGTACAAATGTACGGCCAGCAACGT
CGGTTCGAGATGGCGCTCGATGACGCCAACTACCTCTGATAGTTGAGTCGATACTTCGGCGATCACCGCT
TCCCCCATGATGTTTAACTTTGTTTTAGGGCGACTGCCCTGCTGCGTAACATCGTTGCTGCTCCATAACA
TCAAACATCGACCCACGGCGTAACGCGCTTGCTGCTTGGATGCCCGAGGCATAGACTGTACCCCAAAAAA
ACAGTCATAACAAGCCATGAAAACCGCCACTGCGCCGTTACCACCGCTGCGTTCGGTCAAGGTTCTGGAC
CAGTTGCGTGAGCGCATACGCTACTTGCATTACAGCTTACGAACCGAACAGGCTTATGTCCACTGGGTTC
GTGCCCGAATTGATCACAGGCAGCAACGCTCTGTCATCGTTACAATCAGCATGCTACCCTCCGCGAGATC
ATCCGTGTTTAAAACCCGGCAGCTTAGTTGCCGTTCTTCCGAATAGCATCGGTAACATGAGCAAAGTCTG
CCGCCTTACAACGGCTCTCCCGCTGACGCCGTCCCGGACTGATGGGCTGCCTGTATCGAGTGGTGATTTT
GTGCCGAGCTGCCGGTCGGGGAGCTGTTGGCTGGCTGGTGGCAGGATATATTGTGGTGTAAACAAATTGA
CGCTTAGACAACTTAATAACACATTGCGGATCCCTCGGTCACATGTGCATCCTCTCTGAGCGACTAAATG
GAGCAACCTACTGTTTTTGAAGTTTGGGTTGCCATGTAATCACTTGCAATAAATATATGTACTAATGACT
GCATCGGCTTGCGTGTCTAAATTTGTAGCTTATTGAAAACTTTTTGTGGTTAAAGACGAATCCAGTTAAC
TAACATAAGTTTAACAAAACAAGACCTTTTCCATATATAGACCACCGTTACCAACTTACAAAGAAGCCAA
ATAAAGTACAACACAACACTTGCAAGTTACAAAAAGAGAGGAAAAAAAACATGGTACCATTTGACAACAT
ATAGAAACACACATAAACATTACTTATAACAAAAAGATTCAAACTCGGCTTTTATTATCTCCCCCTGATC
AAATTCTAAACACTTTATTCCTCATAAACTAACTCCCCGACATTGGAGTTATTGGACTATGACGATGACA
TCAGTGGGGTAAGCTCACTTGTGCCCCAGTTTGCTAGGGAGGTCGCAGTATCTGGCCACAGCCACCTCGT
GCTGCTCGACGTAGGTTTCTTTGTCGGCCTCCTTGATTCTTTCCAGTCTGTGGTCCACATAGTAGACGCC
GGGCATCTTGAGGTTCTTAGCGGGTTTCTTGGATCTGTATGTGGTCTTGAAGTTGCAGATCAGGTGGCCC
CCGCCCACGAGCTTCAGGGCCATGTCGCTTCTGCCTTCCAGGCCGCCGTCAGCGGGGTACAGCATCTCGG
TGTTGGCCTCCCAGCCGAGTGTTTTCTTCTGCATCACAGGGCCGTTGGATGGGAAGTTCACCCCTCTGAT
CTTGACGTTGTAGATGAGGCAGCCGTCCTGGAGGCTGGTGTCCTGGGTAGCGGTCAGCACGCCCCCATCT
TCGTATGTGGTGACTCTCTCCCATGTGAAGCCCTCAGGGAAGGACTGCTTAAAGAAGTCGGGGATGCCCT
GGGTGTGGTTGATGAAGGTTCTGCTGCCGTACATGAAGCTGGTAGCCAGGATGTCGAAGGCGAAGGGGAG
AGGGCCGCCCTCGACCACCTTGATTCTCATGGTCTGGGTGCCCTCGTAGGGCTTGCCTTCGCCCTCGGAT
GTGCACTTGAAGTGGTGGTTGTTCACGGTGCCCTCCATGTACAGCTTCATGTGCATGTTCTCCTTAATCA
GCTCGCTCATAGTAGTGTGCTGGCCACCACGAGTACGGTCACGGTCATGTTCCCCACCAGTATGTTGCTG
TCCGTAGTACTGAGCTCTGTCTTTCAGATCCTGAGCTTTGCTTCCCAACTTCATCCTTGCACTGTCCAAC
TTGTCTGATCCCTGTGGGTGCTCTCCCGTTGCGTACCTATTCACAATCAATAGGTATCATACCAAGCATT
TTACCTATATAGATGATATACACAGACACATTCAAGCTAGCTAGGTCAAATTTCGTATTTAGTTAACCAA
ATGTTCCCTAGAATTTGCAATTTCTTATTGTTACATTTGTTATTCGACCAAAAAAATTGATCCAAAGCTA
CTGGCTCAACACATGCATGCACATATTGCACAAAATTATGAAGTAAGATGATAAATGTGTGCTTACTTGT
AAATCCAAGAGAAAACGGTTATAGCGGCAATGCCAAACCCTCCAGAGGAAAGAAAACCGGTGATGAGGAG
TGCAACTGTGATGAGAGCCGGGACAAGGATTGGGCTGAAGATAACGAGCAGAGGTGTTGCAACAGTCAAA
GCTATGACAGTTCCAACAAGGGTAAGGCTGGAGAGAACAAGGAGGGAACCACCAGCTGTGACAGCAGTTG
CAGCTTTAGCAATCTGCCTAGACTTGGAGTAGTCAGATCCTCGTCCGGACATCTGGTACTGGTCACGATC
TCGGCCCATCATCGGGTACTGATCTCTGCCGATGATATCGTGATGGGTTCCTCTAGCTGTATCCGCCATT
TTTTTGTTCTTGTTTACTAGAGAGAATGAGATTTTGAATGAGAGATTGATCAAAAAGATGTGTATATATT
TTGGAAGAGGTAGGAGTGTTTGTTAGATATATTAAGAAAGGAGACGAGAAGTCACGTGTCAATGGAGACA
TCATGCAATTGTAGGCCACGTGTTAATGGCGTCACCATGCAGCCGCTGCATGTGTTAACGAGAGGAGTCT
ATTCAAAGACACGTTTGTTTTTTGCCTAGCTCAGAATGTGGCGTTGGCATCGAACCGAAACATAAAACGC
AAAACGAACCTTTGGGCTCGTCAGTATGGGTTTGGGCCTTCAATAGATTCCTTCTATACGGCCCACATAT
CCACTATTGGCAACAAAATTAGAAAAATTTAGGATTTAGTTTTAAAATTTGTTCCGCGACATTCTAGAAC
TCCCCATGGGAATTCGTAAAGCGTCGATCTAGTAACATAGATGACACCGCGCGCGATAATTTATCCTAGT
TTGCGCGCTATATTTTGTTTTCTATCGCGTATTAAATGTATAATTGCGGGACTCTAATCATAAAAACCCA
TCTCATAAATAACGTCATGCATTACATGTTAATTATTACATGCTTAACGTAATTCAACAGAAATTATATG
ATAATCATCGCAAGACCGGCAACAGGATTCAATCTTAAGAAACTTTATTGCCAAATGTTTGAACGATCTG
CTTGACAAGCTCAGAAGAACTCGTCAAGAAGGCGATAGAAGGCGATGCGCTGCGAATCGGGAGCGGCGAT
ACCGTAAAGCACGAGGAAGCGGTCAGCCCATTCGCCGCCAAGCTCTTCAGCAATATCACGGGTAGCCAAC
GCTATGTCCTGATAGCGGTCCGCCACACCCAGCCGGCCACAGTCGATGAATCCAGAAAAGCGGCCATTTT
CCACCATGATATTCGGCAAGCAGGCATCGCCATGGGTCACGACGAGATCATCGCCGTCGGGCATGCGCGC
CTTGAGCCTGGCGAACAGTTCGGCTGGCGCGAGCCCCTGATGCTCTTCGTCCAGATCATCCTGATCGACA
AGACCGGCTTCCATCCGAGTACGTGCTCGCTCGATGCGATGTTTCGCTTGGTGGTCGAATGGGCAGGTAG
CCGGATCAAGCGTATGCAGCCGCCGCATTGCATCAGCCATGATGGATACTTTCTCGGCAGGAGCAAGGTG
AGATGACAGGAGATCCTGCCCCGGCACTTCGCCCAATAGCAGCCAGTCCCTTCCCGCTTCAGTGACAACG
TCGAGCACAGCTGCGCAAGGAACGCCCGTCGTGGCCAGCCACGATAGCCGCGCTGCCTCGTCCTGCAGTT
CATTCAGGGCACCGGACAGGTCGGTCTTGACAAAAAGAACCGGGCGCCCCTGCGCTGACAGCCGGAACAC
GGCGGCATCAGAGCAGCCGATTGTCTGTTGTGCCCAGTCATAGCCGAATAGCCTCTCCACCCAAGCGGCC
GGAGAACCTGCGTGCAATCCATCTTGTTCAATCATTGTAATTGTAAATAGTAATTGTAATGTTGTTTGTT
GTTTGTTGTTGTTGGTAATTGTTGTAAAAATACAGTATGAGAGTGAATATGAGACTCTAATTGGATACCG
AGGGGAATTTATGGAACGTCAGTGGAGCATTTTTGACAAGAAATATTTGCTAGCTGATAGTGACCTTAGG
CGACTTTTGAACGCGCAATAATGGTTTCTGACGTATGTGCTTAGCTCATTAAACTCCAGAAACCCGCGGC
TGAGTGGCTCCTTCAACGTTGCGGTTCTGTCAGTTCCAAACGTAAAACGGCTTGTCCCGCGTCATCGGCG
GGGGTCATAACGTGACTCCCTTAATTCTCCGCTCTCCGAGCTCGAATTCTAGTAGCGTCCCAAAATCTTA
GGAACACGGAATGGTACAAAAGAGTAGTACATTATTGCTGAATAGCTGAAACCTTTGTGTTGCATAAAAT
TTCATCATTCGTTTGAAACCTTTATTTTTCCCCCTAATTTGTTTTGTAAATAGTGTAATGTTTATATAAA
GCTTGTAAGAATCATGTTAAAATTATTTGTAGGTTTCTTTGTCTCTCTGCAATCGTTTGAATCACAAACA
CCTGCGGTTATATATTGCGTTTGCGTTTTCTGAAGTAGTAGTCATGAGTGACTTACTTGATACACAATTT
TAAAATGCTATTACTTGATACCAAATTACTGGCGCGTTTTATATACGGGAATGGCAAATTTTGTGTTGCT
ATACCGATAACTGACGTGACGTGGCCCGTTATTAGTCCTGGACATTCGGTTTCAGTTCGCTTCCATTCGG
TTATCAGTTTTTCTGGTTCTAAAGCTTAGTATCCATTCGGTTATTTTGAAAGTTTAGTTCGGTTCTAGTT
TTTTTGGTTTTAAAATTTTGTATCCATTCGGTTGTTTAGATTGAATATTTTTGGATATTTTGGTTATTTT
TGAATATTTTCGGTCATTTTGGATATTTTTCGGTCATTTTTGGATATTTTTGGATATTTCGGTTATTTTC
GAGTATTTTTACTATTATATATATATTTTTAATTATTTAGTCTAGAAATAACTAATATTTTAAAAATATA
TTTATATTTCGGAAAGTTTCGTTTACCCGAAATATTTCGCTACGTATCTATTTGGTTTCAGTTCTTTCGA
TTATAAAATTCAGTATCCATTCGGTTATTTCCAACTTTCGGTACGATTCGGTTTAGTTATTTTTGTTTTG
GTTTCGATTCTGTACAGTCGGTTCAGTTTATTCGCCCAGACCTACCCGTTATATCGAGTAATATAGAAAC
ATTTACCAATTTAAAGAATCAACAGAGATTAGATGATCATATGGTTAGGATTTTAAAAAGAGGGTTTTCA
CAGGTCGTGTGAATCACACTCTCTATTCAGCATCAAAAGAGTTTTGAAGTTAACGATTTACAAACAGAGA
AAAGTAGACGTGTAGGATTTATAGGAGGGTACAACAGCGTTGTCAATCAATTGGCAAGTCATAAAATGCA
TTAAAAAATATTTTCATACTCAACTACAAATCCATGAGTATAACTATAATTATAAAGCAATGATTAGAAT
CTGACAAGGATTCTGGAAAATTACATAAAGGAAAGTTCATAAATGTCTAAAACACAAGAGGACATACTTG
TATTCAGTAACATTTGCAGCTTTTCTAGGTCTGAAAATATATTTGTTGCCTAGTGAATAAGCATAATGGT
ACAACTACAAGTGTTTTACTCCTCATATTAACTTCGGTCATTAGAGGCCACGATTTGACACATTTTTACT
CAAAACAAAATGTTTGCATATCTCTTATAATTTCAAATTCAACACACAACAAATAAGAGAAAAAACAAAT
AATATTAATTTGAGAATGAACAAAAGGACCATATCATTCATTAACTCTTCTCCATCCATTTCCATTTCAC
AGTTCGATAGCGAAAACCGAATAAAAAACACAGTAAATTACAAGCACAACAAATGGTACAAGAAAAACAG
TTTTCCCAATGCCATAATACTCAAACTCAGTAGGATTCTGGTGTGTGCGCAATGAAACTGATGCATTGAA
CTTGACGAACGTTGTCGAAACCGATGATACGAACGAAAGCTCTAAGCTCAGACTTTACGCTTCTTCTTTG
GGTCAGCCCTAGAGTCACCACCCAACTGCGACAGATCTATCCTTGTCTCATAGAGCCCTGTAATAGATTG
GTGAATAAGGGTAGCGTCCAACACTTCCTTGGTTGATGTGTAGCGCTTTCTGTCGATAGTGGTATCGAAG
TACTTAAAGGCTGCTGGGGCTCCCAGATTGGTCAGTGTGAACAGGTGGATGATGTTTTCCGCTTGTTCCC
TTATCGGCTTATCTCTGTGCTTGTTGTACGCGGAAAGCACCTTTAATTGTAGAAAACCAGTAAAACATGG
ACAATTAGGAGGCATCGATTATCTAACCAAAGACTTTAACAACACTAATCTGCCACTAATATTCATGAGA
AGTCCTTACCTTATCGAGGTTAGCGTCTGCAAGAATGACCCGCTTGGAAAATTCGCTGATCTGCTCTATG
ATCTCATCAAGATAGTGCTTGTGCTGCTCGACAAACAACTGCTTCTGCTCGTTGTCCTCTGGTGACCCCT
TCAGCTTCTCATAGTGTGAGGCCAAGTACAGGAAGTTGACGTACTTACTGGGCAATGCCAGCTCGTTGCC
CTTCTGCAGTTCTCCGGCAGATGCCAGCATGCGTTTTCTGCCATTTTCCAATTCGAAAAGCGAATACTTG
GGCAGTTTGATAATGAGGTCTTTCTTCACCTCTTTGTAACCTGGTTTGTATAATTTTGGTTCAGTTAATT
AGGAAAATTACATAATGGCTCCAAAAAAAAATTATCGACCTTTTACCAAAAAAAATAAAATTTATCGACC
TTGACAGGAAAAAGTTACAAATCAAAAGAAAGAATATCGTCTGGCATCCAATATTTTACCTTTAGCCTCG
AGGAAGTCGATCGGATTCTTCTCGAACGAGGACCTTTCCATTATGGTAATTCCAAGCAGTTCCTTGACGC
TTTTCAGTTTCTTGCTCTTGCCCTTCTCCACCTTGGCCACTACCAGTACGCTGTATGCCACGGTAGGGCT
ATCAAAGCCTCCGTATTTCTTCGGATCCCAATCCTTCTTCCTCGCAATCAGTTTGTCGGAGTTGCGCTTA
GGGAGAATGGACTCCTTGGAGAAACCACCGGTTTGAACCTCCGTTTTCTTGACTATGTTGACTTGGGGCA
TGCTGAGAACCTTACGCACAGTCGCAAAATCCCTGCCCTTATCCCAGACAATCTCACCTGCAAGAAACAG
CAAAGAGAGAGTTAAGATATAAGTGAACAAGAAAGTCTTGGGATCGACATACATACAATCAATTGATCAA
ATTCCTAGGATTAAACATATGAAATAGGAAAGACAGACCTGTTTCGCCATTTGTCTCGATCAGAGGCCTC
TTCCGGATTTCACCATTCGCCAGAGTGATCTCTGTCTTGAAGAAGTTCATGATATTCGAGTAAAAGAAGT
ATTTCGCGGTAGCCTTGCCGATCTCTTGTTCTGACTTCGCGATCATCTTCCTAACGTCGTACACCTTGTA
ATCCCCGTACACAAACTCAGACTCCAGTTTCGGATACTTCTTGATGAGAGCAGTGCCAACAACGGCGTTC
AGGTAGGCGTCATGGGCATGATGGTAGTTGTTGATCTCGCGAACCTTGTAAAACTGGAAGTCCTTCCGGA
AGTCACTAACCAGTTTGCTCTTGAGGGTGATCACCTGCGTAACCATCAAAAGTCAATATGGATTCATCAC
AAATTAATCAGGAATAGAAAGATCGGGTGGCCTTGAAGTTGATCAAATAAAAAGTTTCGAACTTTAGTTT
GATATGGTAAAGGAAAGTTGGAAACTTTACCTTTACCTCCCTGATAAGTTTGTCATTCTCATCATACTTC
GTATTCATACGCGAATCGAGTATCTGGGCCACATGTTTCGTAATCTGACGAGTTTCAACCAACTGGCGCT
TGATGAAGCCGGCTTTGTCGAGCTCAGACAGTCCGCCCCTTTCTGCCTTCGTGAGATTGTCGAATTTCCG
TTGGGTTATGAGCTTAGCATTCAAAAGCTGCCTCCAATAGTTCTTCATCTTCTTCACAACCTCCTCGCTG
GGTACATTGTCGGATTTTCCGCGGTTCTTGTCTGAGCGCGTAAGGACCTATAACACGGGAGAAACCAAAA
AGCAAACTCATTTCACGCCAAATACTACAGATTTCTCAAAAATTAAGTTATAATCCATATATCCTGACAA
GAAATTGATTAAAACACAGTTGCTTTACCTTGTTGTCAATACTATCGTCCTTCAGGAAAGATTGAGGGAC
AATGTGATCCACATCATAGTCGGAGAGTCTGTTAATGTCGAGCTCTTGGTCGACGTACATATCTCTCCCA
TTCTGGAGGTAATAGAGGTACAGCTTCTCGTTCTGGAGTTGAGTATTTTCGACTGGGTGCTCTTTCAGAA
TCTGACTCCCAAGCTCCTTGATGCCTTCCTCTATCCGCTTCATGCGCTCCCGTGAGTTCTTCTGCCCTTT
CTGAGTCGTCTGGTTTTCCCTCGCCATCTCGATGACGATGTTCTCCGGCTTATGGCGGCCCATGACCTGT
AGCAATAATTAAAACAAAAATACCACAAACAGTTAGAACTGAGGCAAGAAGAATGAATGCAGAGAAAAAA
AATCTTAGCTATTCATGGAAATGGAAGTGCGACGAACACCTAAAATGCAAGGAGCATAACCAAATGCAGA
ACTTACCTTCACCAGCTCATCCACAACCTTCACTGTCTGCAGTATGCCCTTCTTTATAGCTGGCGATCCA
GCCAGGTTGGCTATGTGTTCGTGAAGGCTATCGCCCTGACCTGACACTTGGGCCTTCTGGATATCTTCTT
TGAAGGTCAGTGAGTCATCGTGAATAAGCTGCATGAAGTTCCGATTCGCAAAACCGTCGGATTTGAGAAA
GTCCAGTATAGTCTTGCCGGATTGCTTGTCGCGGATGCCGTTGATGAGCTTCCTGGAGAGCCTTCCCCAA
CCTAAAACATAGAACAAACATTTGTCTCATCACAAATATGCATCAAGGAACACTCAGAAGTTAGTCATAT
ACCCAAATTCTTGAAACTAGAGAAACAAAAAAAGAGGGATCATTGCGGAAACCTTTTGACCTCTTACCTG
TATATCTCCTCCTCTTCAACTGCTTCATGACCTTGTCATCGAACAGATGCGCATAAGTCTTAAGGCGCTC
CTCGATCATTTCTCTGTCCTCAAACAGCGTGAGAGTCAGCACGATGTCCTCGAGGATGTCCTCGTTCTCC
TCGTTGTCAAGGAAGTCCTTGTCCTTGATGATTTTCAACAGGTCATGGTATGTGCCAAGAGAGGCATTGA
ACCTATCCTCAACGCCGCTGATTTCCACAGAATCAAAGCATTCGATCTTCTTAAAGTAGTCCTCTTTAAG
CTGTTTCACAGTGACCTTCCGATTGGTTTTGAACAAGAGATCGACAATGGCCTTCTTCTGCTCACCTGTT
ATAACAGTAAAAATTACTTTAGAAACAAAACAAAAGTGTGGTCTTTTAGGAATGATTATTGATCAGTTCA
TAGTTTAAAATCTTGTGTTTTTATCGTAAAAGTGTGGACCAGGATTTACCTGACAGGAAGGCCGGTTTGC
GCATCCCCTCCGTCACATATTTCACCTTCGTCAGCTCGTTGTAGACCGTGAAGTATTCGTACAGGAGACT
ATGCTTGGGCAGGACTTTCTCATTTGGGAGATTCTTATCGAAGTTGGTCATCCTTTCGATGAAGGACTGT
GCACTCGCACCCTTGTCCACGACCTCTTCGAAGTTCCAAGGCGTGATAGTCTCCTCGGATTTGCGTGTCA
TCCACGCAAACCGCGAGTTCCCGCGTGCGAGTGGACCTAATGAATTAATAGAAAAATCAGGCAAATTAGA
AAAGAAATAATTCTCAAAAGAGAACAACTGAGGTCAGAAAATAGCATTCATCAACTGAAACTAGGTATTT
CTTCATATGATACTAACCTACATAGTAGGGAATGCGGAACGTGAGGATCTTTTCAATCTTCTCTCTGTTG
TCTTTCAGGAACGGATAGAAGTCCTCTTGCCTCCTCAAGATAGCATGCAGCTCACCGAGGTGGATCTGGT
GCGGTATGCTGCCATTGTCGAAGGTACGCTGCTTCCGAAGCAAATCTTCGCGGTTCAATTTAACGAGCAG
CTCCTCTGTACCGTCCATCTTTTCCAGAATAGGCTTGATGAATTTGTAGAATTCCTCCTGACTTGCACCT
AATAATATCATCAGAGGAAAACTCAATTCTTATATCTTACAGAAATGAACAACAAAATACATGTAGCAGA
GAGGAAAACAATCATAAGTAACAACTTACCTCCATCAATGTACCCTGCGTAGCCATTCTTCGATTGGTCA
AAGAAAATCTCCTTGTACTTCTCGGGGAGTTGCTGGCGAACCAAAGCCTTCAGAAGGGTCAGATCCTGGT
GATGCTCGTCGTACCTCTTGATCATGGAGGCGCTAAGTGGCGCTTTGGTTATCTCCGTGTTGACCCGCAG
AATGTCACTGAGCAAGATAGCGTCTGACAGATTCTTGGCAGCCAAGAACAGGTCGGCATACTGATCACCT
ACAAAAGTTTAAAAGACTCAATTTTAACTCTACAGCTTCAAATAAATTTCCGCAAAGAAATTGATAGGTT
TAGACAACAAAAGAAGAGTTCCAATTTCAAGAGCACCTATTTGGGCGAGCAGATTGTCCAGATCATCATC
GTATGTATCCTTTGACAGCTGCAGCTTCGCGTCCTCGGCGAGGTCAAAGTTGCTTTTGAAGTTAGGGGTG
AGGCCCAGAGACAGTGCAATCAGATTCCCGAACAAGCCGTTCTTCTTCTCGCCTGGCAATTGAGCGATCA
GATTCTCAAGCCGTCTGGACTTCGAAAGTCTGGCAGACAGTATTGCCTTGGCGTCGACACCTGAGATTGT
TTGCAAAGAAAAATCTCAAAGCATGTACAATCTATAAACTTATGATGGAAAAAGAAAAGAAAGGTAACTA
AGGAATGTTACCTGATGCATTGATGGGGTTCTCCTCGAACAGCTGATTGTAGGTTTGGACGAGCTGAATG
AACAGTTTATCCACATCGGAGTTATCCGGGTTGAGGTCCCCTTCGATCAAGAAATGGCCACGAAACTTTA
TCATGTGCGCGAGAGCCAGGTATATGAGCCGAAGGTCTGCCTTATCGGTTGAGTCCACCAGCTTCTTGCG
AAGGTGGTATATAGTCGGATACTTTTCATGATAGGCTACTTCGTCAACAATATTCCCAAAGATGGGGTGA
CGCTCGTGTTTCTTATCTTCCTCTACCAGGAAGGATTCCTCGAGGCGATGGAAGAACGAGTCGTCAACCT
GCAAAATCAAGTTTATTGATCATCAAGTGAGTTTACATGTAGTTAAATGCTTTCAGTAATATCCCAATGA
AGCAGGATATGCTTTCAGTACAAAATACATAAGCATACTATATCATAAAAATCCTTACCTTCGCCATCTC
GTTGCTAAAGATCTCTTGGAGATAACAGATTCTGTTCTTCCTGCGAGTGTACCTTCTCCTCGCAGTACGT
TTAAGCCTTGTCGCCTCCGCGGTTTCTCCAGAGTCAAAGAGCAGAGCTCCGATCAAGTTCTTCTTAATGC
TGTGCCTATCTGTGTTGCCCAGCACTTTAAATTTCTTCGAAGGTACCTTGTATTCATCGGTGATAACGGC
CCACCCAACTGAGTTCGTACCAATATCAAGTCCAATGCTGTACTTCTTGTCCATTGCAGATTTGTACAGC
TCGTCCATGCCGAGAGTGATCCCGGCGGCGGTCACGAACTCCAGCAGGACCATGTGATCGCGCTTCTCGT
TGGGGTCTTTGCTCAGCTTGGACTGAGTACTCAGGTAGTGGTTGTCGGGCAGCAGCACGGGGCCGTCGCC
GATGGGGGTGTTCTGCTGGTAGTGGTCGGCGAGCTGCACGCTGCCGTCCTCGATGTTGTGGCGGATCTTG
AAGTTCACCTTGATGCCGTTCTTCTGCTTGTCGGCCATGATATAGACGTTGTGGCTGTTGTAGTTGTACT
CCAGCTTGTGCCCCAGGATGTTGCCGTCCTCCTTGAAGTCGATGCCCTTCAGCTCGATGCGGTTCACCAG
GGTGTCGCCCTCGAACTTCACCTCGGCGCGGGTCTTGTAGTTGCCGTCGTCCTTGAAGAAGATGGTGCGC
TCCTGGACGTAGCCTTCGGGCATGGCGGACTTGAAGAAGTCGTGCTGCTTCATGTGGTCGGGGTAGCGGC
TGAAGCACTGCACGCCGTAGGTCAGGGTGGTCACGAGGGTGGGCCAGGGCACGGGCAGCTTGCCGGTGGT
GCAGATGAACTTCAGGGTCAGCTTGCCGTAGGTGGCATCGCCCTCGCCCTCGCCGGACACGCTGAACTTG
TGGCCGTTTACGTCGCCGTCCAGCTCGACCAGGATGGGCACCACCCCGGTGAACAGCTCCTCGCCCTTGC
TCACTGCGGCAGCTGAGTCGAGTTTAACTCTTTTGGCAGCAGGAGCCATGGTGTGGTGAGAGAAACAGAG
CGTGAGCTCAAATACACAAGTACGAAATCAGAGTTATGAGAGAGGATTTGGAGAAAGAAGATCACCTGAA
GATCGTTTGCGTCGCGCGAATGAGAGAGACGGCAGAGAAAACGAGAAGCTTTAAGAGGACGAACAAAAAC
CCTAATGTCACTCCTTTTATATAGATGAGAAATTTAGGGTTTGGGCTCTAATGGAGCTGTCTACATGGGC
TTTCATTTCTTTATCCAGTAAAGAACCGGTTTAACAGGTTCCCTGGTTTATACGTGGTTTTAGCCGGTTA
ACTTACGGAATATTATTTTTATCTTAAGTTACACAAATTACATCATTAATAGTAAAACAAAATTTTATGG
TGCAATTTAAGTTTTTATGATGAGTGAAATTCGAATAATATACAAATATTTTACTGTTTAGGTTTCCCTA
AACCTACTTTTAGATATGTAAATTAAACATTTTTTTTTTTTTGGTTAGAACCAAGTCAGTGATCATAGAA
CTCAAAAAGCTGGTGTTTCAATTGGTACAAGCATTTTTATTGCAAGATATAAAAATTCAGAAGGACATAT
CCTTGATGTATGTACATGAAGGAACCGATTTTGACTCCAAGCTACAAAGAAGAAGAAGAATGATATACAA
AGAAAACTGCATATCCTCACCATGAAATTGAAAGCTAGAGGAAGGGGAATAACAGATACTCTGCGTAGAA
GAGATTCCATATAAACCGATAATATCCTGAGATAGCTTCCTGCAATAATCAAATGTTTCTACACTCCGTT
AGATATACACTCCATTGATGTTCCGTGATAACGAGTTTATGTTTGTACAAAAGTATTTTACCTTGGTGTA
GTTTGCTTTTTCTAGTACCCATGTCTACCAAAGATCAACAACAAAGATATTAGAGATTAATGAATTTGGC
AGTGTCAAATGCAGAAACTAAAGCATATAGTTATGAAGTTCTTGTGCATTATCTCAAAAGTATGTAAGAG
ATATAAGAGTATCTCATAATGCTTTACCTGGAAAATTAAGCCTGAAGCCAAGATCACATGTGCAGGAATC
ATCAAGCTACCTCTAAAAACCTGTTCATTGTTAAAGGATAAGAGGGTTGGTCTTTTCAAAGCTGCATACT
GAGGAAAGTAACAATATCGCAACAAAAATAAATTGGTGGCGATAGTTTATCAAGCTTCTACATGCAGTAA
TGGTGTTCGTGCTTTAATTAACCGAAATAGTTAAGACGGAAATAGATGAATTCACCTGAGGCATGTAGAA
AGCTAGTGATATGGCTGAAACATAATTTACTAGCAGAAGTCCAGAACCGAGGAATGCAATGTTTCTCACT
CCAAGTTTTGTTGCCAGGGTTGATATTTGGAACCTATTCAAGATCAATCAAAGGCATGATTAACTAAACA
TGCTTGAACAAACACATAAAGACAATATATCAAACGGAGCTGGTTAAACATTGTCTTTGACTGTCAAATG
GATTGAGCCAAAGAGCGGAAAGAAAATGGTTATGCGTGCAGTTACTTACTTTCGATCTCCTTCAACATCA
GGAAGGTCCTTTGTAATAGCAATGACCAGTGCAAACAGTGTCACAAAAGATGTGATGAACGCCACAGGTG
CACTGCAAATAGCGAATCAAAAGTTGAGCTCCAAGCTTGAATTCTTGCAGAGACCGAGACGTTGATCGGC
ACGTAAGAGGTTCCAACTTTCACCATAATGAAATAAGATCACTACCGGGCGTATTTTTTGAGTTATCGAG
ATTTTCAGGAGCTAAGGAAGCTAAAATGGAGAAAAAAATCACTGGATATACCACCGTTGATATATCCCAA
TGGCATCGTAAAGAACATTTTGAGGCATTTCAGTCAGTTGCTCAATGTACCTATAACCAGACCGTTCAGC
TGGATATTACGGCCTTTTTAAAGACCGTAAAGAAAAATAAGCACAAGTTTTATCCGGCCTTTATTCACAT
TCTTGCCCGCCTGATGAATGCTCATCCGGAATTCCGTATGGCAATGAAAGACGGTGAGCTGGTGATATGG
GATAGTGTTCACCCTTGTTACACCGTTTTCCATGAGCAAACTGAAACGTTTTCATCGCTCTGGAGTGAAT
ACCACGACGATTTCCGGCAGTTTCTACACATATATTCGCAAGATGTGGCGTGTTACGGTGAAAACCTGGC
CTATTTCCCTAAAGGGTTTATTGAGAATATGTTTTTCGTCTCAGCCAATCCCTGGGTGAGTTTCACCAGT
TTTGATTTAAACGTGGCCAATATGGACAACTTCTTCGCCCCCGTTTTCACCATGGGCAAATATTATACGC
AAGGCGACAAGGTGCTGATGCCGCTGGCGATTCAGGTTCATCATGCCGTTTGTGATGGCTTCCATGTCGG
CAGAATGCTTAATGAATTACAACAGTACTGCGATGAGTGGCAGGGGGGGCGTAAACGCCGCGTGGATCCG
GCTTACTAAAAGCCAGATAACAGTATGCGTATTTGCGCGCTGATTTTTGCGGTATAAGAATATATACTGA
TATGTATACCCGAAGTATGTCAAAAAGAGGTATGCTATGAAGCAGCGTATTACAGTGACAGTTGACAGCG
ACAGCTATCAGTTGCTCAAGGCATATATGATGTCAATATCTCCGGTCTGGTAAGCACAACCATGCAGAAT
GAAGCCCGTCGTCTGCGTGCCGAACGCTGGAAAGCGGAAAATCAGGAAGGGATGGCTGAGGTCGCCCGGT
TTATTGAAATGAACGGCTCTTTTGCTGACGAGAACAGGGGCTGGTGAAATGCAGTTTAAGGTTTACACCT
ATAAAAGAGAGAGCCGTTATCGTCTGTTTGTGGATGTACAGAGTGATATTATTGACACGCCCGGGCGACG
GATGGTGATCCCCCTGGCCAGTGCACGTCTGCTGTCAGATAAAGTCTCCCGTGAACTTTACCCAGTGGTG
CATATCGGGGATGAAAGCTGGCGCATGATGACCACCGATATGGCCAGTGTGCCGGTTTCCGTTATCGGGG
AAGAAGTGGCTGATCTCAGCCACCGCGAAAATGACATCAAAAACGCCATTAACCTGATGTTCTGGGGAAT
ATAAATGTCAGGCTCCCTTATACACAGCCAGTCGGTCTCAGCTTCTGCAGGCATGCGACGTCGAGCTTAG
CTTGAGCTTGGATCAGATTGTCGTTTCCCGCCTTCAGTTTAAACTATCAGTGTTTGACAGGATATATTGG
CGGGTAAACCTAAGAGAAAAGAGCGTTTATTAGAATAATCGGATATTTAAAAGGGCGTGAAAAGGTTTAT
CCGTTCGTCCATTTGTATGTGCATGCCAACCACAGGGTTCCCCTCGGGATCAAAGTACTTTAAAGTACTT
TAAAGTACTTTAAAGTACTTTGATCCAACCCCTCCGCTGCTATAGTGCAGTCGGCTTCTGACGTTCAGTG
CAGCCGTGTTCTGAAAACGACATGTCGCACAAGTCCTAAGTTACGCGACAGGCTGCCGCCCTGCCCTT
Features (pLannotate 1.2.2; 29 found; start..end, strand, type, name):
    101..502     +  CDS            Y4CG_SINFN (fragment): Protein inferred from homology: Swiss-Prot protein existence level 3. From Sinorhizobium fredii (strain NBRC 101917 / NGR234).
   1062..1691    +  CDS            pVS1 StaA: stability protein from the Pseudomonas plasmid pVS1 (Heeb et al., 2000)
   2120..3193    +  CDS            pVS1 RepA: replication protein from the Pseudomonas plasmid pVS1 (Heeb et al., 2000)
   3259..3453    +  rep_origin     pVS1 oriV: origin of replication for the Pseudomonas plasmid pVS1 (Heeb et al., 2000)
   3656..3695    +  CDS            rop (fragment): Rop protein, which maintains plasmids at low copy number; rop
   3797..3933    +  misc_feature   bom: basis of mobility region from pBR322
   4123..4711    -  rep_origin     ori: high-copy-number ColE1/pMB1/pBR322/pUC origin of replication
   4957..5744    -  CDS            SmR (fragment): aminoglycoside adenylyltransferase (Murphy, 1985); aadA; confers resistance to spectinomycin and streptomycin
   5755..5811    -  CDS            GmR (fragment): gentamycin acetyltransferase; aacC1; confers resistance to gentamycin
   5987..6010    -  promoter       Pc promoter (fragment): intI1 (promoter lies within the coding sequence); class 1 integron promoter
   6269..6293    +  misc_feature   LB T-DNA repeat: left border repeat from nopaline C58 T-DNA
   6808..7500    -  CDS            TagRFP: TagRFP is a basic (constitutively fluorescent) red fluorescent protein published in 2007, derived from Entacmaea quadricolor. It has very low acid sensitivity.
   7501..8217    -  CDS            OLEO2_BRANA: Experimental evidence at protein level: Swiss-Prot protein existence level 1. May have a structural role to stabilize the lipid body during desiccation of the seed by preventing coalescence of the oil. Probably interacts with both lipid and phospholipid moieties of lipid bodies. May also provide recognition signals for specific lipase anchorage in lipolysis during seedling growth. From Brassica napus (Rape).
   8706..8958    -  terminator     NOS terminator: nopaline synthase terminator and poly(A) signal
   8971..9765    -  CDS            NeoR/KanR: aminoglycoside phosphotransferase from Tn5; aph(3')-II (or nptII); confers resistance to neomycin, kanamycin, and G418 (Geneticin®)
   9767..9822    -  misc_feature   TMV Ω: translational enhancer from the tobacco mosaic virus 5'-leader sequence (Gallie et al., 1988)
   9858..10037   -  promoter       NOS promoter: nopaline synthase promoter
  11239..11871   -  terminator     E9 terminator: terminator and polyadenylation signal from the pea rbcS-E9 gene
  12257..17215   -  CDS            cas9: CAS9_STRP1 - Also known as csn1 From Streptococcus pyogenes serotype M1.
  17346..17624   -  CDS            cas9 (fragment): CAS9_STRP1 - Also known as csn1 From Streptococcus pyogenes serotype M1.
  17631..18344   -  CDS            mEGFP: mEGFP is a basic (constitutively fluorescent) green fluorescent protein published in 2002, derived from Aequorea victoria. It has moderate acid sensitivity.
  19078..19152   -  CDS            HST (fragment): HSTC_ARATH - Also known as HPT2, VTE2-2. Experimental evidence at protein level: Swiss-Prot protein existence level 1. Involved in the synthesis of plastoquinone-9. Can use both homogentisic acid and 2,5-dihydroxyphenylacetic acid gamma-lactone as prenyl acceptors, and solanesyl diphosphate > farnesyl diphosphate > geranylgeranyl diphosphate >> phytyl diphosphate as prenyl donors. Do not catalyze the decardoxylation of homogentisate uncoupled from prenylation. From Arabidopsis thaliana (Mouse-ear cress).
  19418..19501   -  CDS            HST (fragment): HSTC_ARATH - Also known as HPT2, VTE2-2. Experimental evidence at protein level: Swiss-Prot protein existence level 1. Involved in the synthesis of plastoquinone-9. Can use both homogentisic acid and 2,5-dihydroxyphenylacetic acid gamma-lactone as prenyl acceptors, and solanesyl diphosphate > farnesyl diphosphate > geranylgeranyl diphosphate >> phytyl diphosphate as prenyl donors. Do not catalyze the decardoxylation of homogentisate uncoupled from prenylation. From Arabidopsis thaliana (Mouse-ear cress).
  19653..20024   -  CDS            HST (fragment): HSTC_ARATH - Also known as HPT2, VTE2-2. Experimental evidence at protein level: Swiss-Prot protein existence level 1. Involved in the synthesis of plastoquinone-9. Can use both homogentisic acid and 2,5-dihydroxyphenylacetic acid gamma-lactone as prenyl acceptors, and solanesyl diphosphate > farnesyl diphosphate > geranylgeranyl diphosphate >> phytyl diphosphate as prenyl donors. Do not catalyze the decardoxylation of homogentisate uncoupled from prenylation. From Arabidopsis thaliana (Mouse-ear cress).
  20083..20185   +  promoter       cat promoter: promoter of the E. coli cat gene encoding chloramphenicol acetyltransferase
  20186..20844   +  CDS            CmR: chloramphenicol acetyltransferase; cat; confers resistance to chloramphenicol
  21026..21184   +  CDS            ccdA (fragment): CCDA_ECO57 - Also known as H, letA. Experimental evidence at protein level: Swiss-Prot protein existence level 1. Antitoxin component of a type II toxin-antitoxin (TA) system which inhibits the post-segregational killing (PSK) of plasmid-free cells, also referred to as a plasmid addiction system. Binds to and blocks the activity of CcdB; will also remove bound CcdB protein from the CcdB-GyrA complex by forming a CcdA-CcdB complex, a process termed rejuvenation. Functions as a transcriptional corepressor for the ccdAB operon, repression also requires CcdB (By similarity). From Escherichia coli
  21189..21491   +  CDS            ccdB: CCDB_ECOLI - Also known as G, letB, letD. Experimental evidence at protein level: Swiss-Prot protein existence level 1. Toxic component of a type II toxin-antitoxin (TA) system, functioning in plasmid maintainence. Responsible for the post- segregational killing (PSK) of plasmid-free cells, also referred to as a plasmid addiction system. Half-life of over 2 hours. Cell killing by CcdB is accompanied by filamentation, defects in chromosome and plasmid segregation, defects in cell division, formation of anucleate cells, decreased DNA synthesis and plasmid loss. Interferes with the activity of DN
  21615..21639   +  misc_feature   RB T-DNA repeat: right border repeat from nopaline C58 T-DNA
