[The description below was written by a language model from this plasmid's Addgene catalogue record and pLannotate feature annotations shown in this document.]
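Description:
pDGE668 is an empty recipient binary vector for Agrobacterium-mediated plant transformation and CRISPR/Cas9 genome editing, built on the pJOG292 backbone. The sequenced plasmid is about 21.9 kb. It already carries plant selection markers and a Cas9 expression cassette but no guide RNAs, which the user supplies. Outside the T-DNA, the backbone holds a high-copy ColE1/pUC-type origin with the pBR322 bom site for propagation in E. coli. The pVS1 oriV, RepA and StaA functions provide replication and stable maintenance in Agrobacterium. An aadA gene confers spectinomycin/streptomycin resistance.

Between the nopaline-type left and right T-DNA borders lie four modules. Next to the left border is an oleosin–TagRFP fusion, corresponding to the FAST marker listed in the record. This seed-coat fluorescence marker allows transgenic and transgene-free seeds to be sorted visually. It is followed by an nptII kanamycin-resistance cassette driven by the NOS promoter with a TMV Ω leader and a NOS terminator. The third module is a Streptococcus pyogenes Cas9 coding sequence fused at its N terminus to mEGFP and terminated by the pea rbcS-E9 terminator. Cas9 is annotated in two segments with a gap between them, which could reflect an intron, though the record does not say so. The Cas9 promoter is not annotated either; the upstream region only shows fragmentary matches to an Arabidopsis gene.

Adjacent to the right border is a chloramphenicol-resistance/ccdB cassette. It serves as a counter-selectable placeholder, which is why the plasmid is grown in a ccdB-tolerant strain under chloramphenicol and spectinomycin. Replacing it with guide RNA units presumably yields the final editing construct. The associated publication describes highly multiplexed editing in Nicotiana benthamiana and Arabidopsis.
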