Addgene plasmid #153233: pDGE668
Purpose: (Empty Backbone) Recipient plant transformation vector containing selection markers and a Cas9 expression cassette, but lacking guide RNAs
Depositing lab: Sylvestre Marillonnet. Depositing organization: Leibniz Institute of Plant Biochemistry (IPB). Publication: Highly efficient multiplex editing: One-shot generation of 8x Nicotiana benthamiana and 12x Arabidopsis mutants. Stuttmann J, Barthel K, Martin P, Ordon J, Erickson JL, Herr R, Ferik F, Kretschmer C, Berner T, Keilwagen J, Marillonnet S, Bonas U. Plant J. 2021 Feb 12. doi: 10.1111/tpj.15197. PubMed 33577114.
Backbone
  Vector backbone: pJOG292
  Backbone manufacturer: Ordon et al, 2017
  Backbone size (bp): 7000
  Vector type: Plant Expression, CRISPR
  Selectable markers: ccdB, Kanamycin, FAST
  Tag / fusion protein: GFP (N terminal on insert)
Growth in bacteria
  Bacterial resistance: Chloramphenicol and Spectinomycin, 25 & 50 μg/mL
  Growth temperature: 37°C
  Growth strain: ccdB Survival
  Copy number: High Copy
Gene/Insert
  Gene/Insert name: None
  Tag / fusion protein: GFP (N terminal on insert)
Terms and licenses: Academic/Nonprofit Terms; Industry Terms: Not Available to Industry
Depositor comments: Please visit https://www.biorxiv.org/content/10.1101/2020.03.31.018671v2 for bioRxiv preprint.
How to cite: pDGE668 was a gift from Sylvestre Marillonnet (Addgene plasmid # 153233 ; http://n2t.net/addgene:153233 ; RRID:Addgene_153233)
